Addgene plasmid #75584: TNK2 gRNA (BRDN0001149049)
Purpose: 3rd generation lentiviral gRNA plasmid targeting human TNK2
Depositing lab: John Doench & David Root. Depositing organization: Broad Institute. Publication: Optimized sgRNA design to maximize activity and minimize off-target effects of CRISPR-Cas9. Doench JG, Fusi N, Sullender M, Hegde M, Vaimberg EW, Donovan KF, Smith I, Tothova Z, Wilen C, Orchard R, Virgin HW, Listgarten J, Root DE. Nat Biotechnol. 2016 Jan 18. doi: 10.1038/nbt.3437. PubMed 26780180.
Backbone
  Vector backbone: lentiGuide-Puro
  Backbone manufacturer: Zhang Lab (Addgene plasmid # 52963)
  Vector type: Mammalian Expression, Lentiviral, CRISPR
  Selectable markers: Puromycin
Growth in bacteria
  Bacterial resistance: Ampicillin, 100 μg/mL
  Growth temperature: 37°C
  Growth strain: DH5alpha
  Copy number: High Copy
Gene/Insert
  Gene/Insert name: TNK2 (alt names: TNK2; NM_001010938.1)
  gRNA/shRNA sequence: GTTCAGTGGAAAGCGACTGG
  Species: H. sapiens (human)
  Entrez Gene: TNK2 (a.k.a. ACK, ACK-1, ACK1, p21cdc42Hs)
  Promoter: hU6
  Cloning method: Unknown
  Sequencing primers: 5′ U6-F; 3′ pS2-R
Terms and licenses: Academic/Nonprofit Terms; Industry Terms: Not Available to Industry
Depositor comments: The gRNA was designed to target the following Genbank reference sequence(s): NM_001010938.1,NM_005781.4. Note that this plasmid does NOT contain Cas9. It should be used in conjunction with lentiCas9-Blast (Addgene #52962) or otherwise with cell lines already expressing Cas9. Browse the full kinome gRNA library at http://www.addgene.org/pooled-library/broadgpp-human-kinome/ or visit http://www.broadinstitute.org/rnai/public/ for detailed protocols and information.
How to cite: TNK2 gRNA (BRDN0001149049) was a gift from John Doench & David Root (Addgene plasmid # 75584 ; http://n2t.net/addgene:75584 ; RRID:Addgene_75584)
