[The description below was written by a language model from this plasmid's Addgene catalogue record and the feature table of its GenBank file.]
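Description:
TNK2 gRNA (BRDN0001149049) is a third-generation lentiviral CRISPR guide plasmid built on the lentiGuide-Puro backbone. It carries a single guide RNA directed against human TNK2 (also known as ACK1), designed against two TNK2 reference transcripts. The circular construct is 8,323 bp. It is propagated in E. coli at high copy from a ColE1/pUC-type origin with ampicillin selection through beta-lactamase. The backbone also contains an f1 origin, an SV40 origin and poly(A) signal, and remnants of a lacZ cloning region with flanking T7 and T3 promoters.

The lentiviral transfer cassette begins with an RSV promoter fused to a truncated HIV-1 5' LTR, which makes genomic RNA production in packaging cells independent of Tat. This is followed by the Psi packaging signal and the Rev response element for nuclear export of the unspliced RNA. The cassette ends in a U3-deleted, self-inactivating 3' LTR. Within it, a human U6 RNA polymerase III promoter drives the TNK2-specific spacer joined to the Streptococcus pyogenes Cas9 gRNA scaffold. A cPPT/CTS element, which aids nuclear import of the viral genome, sits immediately downstream. A separate EF-1-alpha promoter with its intron expresses puromycin N-acetyltransferase, allowing selection of transduced mammalian cells, and a WPRE enhances transcript expression.

The plasmid does not encode Cas9, so it must be paired with a separate Cas9 expression vector or used in cells that already express the nuclease. It belongs to a human kinome gRNA collection and is intended for knockout of TNK2 in human cells.
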