LOCUS       Exported 8323 bp ds-DNA circular SYN 13-MAY-2021
DEFINITION  3rd generation lentiviral gRNA plasmid targeting human TNK2.
ACCESSION   .
VERSION     .
KEYWORDS    TNK2 gRNA (BRDN0001149049)
SOURCE      synthetic DNA construct
  ORGANISM  synthetic DNA construct
REFERENCE   1 (bases 1 to 8323)
  AUTHORS   Doench JG, Fusi N, Sullender M, Hegde M, Vaimberg EW, Donovan KF,
            Smith I, Tothova Z, Wilen C, Orchard R, Virgin HW, Listgarten J,
            Root DE
  TITLE     Optimized sgRNA design to maximize activity and minimize off-target
            effects of CRISPR-Cas9.
  JOURNAL   Nat Biotechnol. 2016 Jan 18. doi: 10.1038/nbt.3437.
  PUBMED    26780180
REFERENCE   2 (bases 1 to 8323)
  AUTHORS   .
  TITLE     Direct Submission
  JOURNAL   Exported May 13, 2021 from SnapGene Server 1.1.58
            http://www.snapgene.com
FEATURES             Location/Qualifiers
     source          1..8323
                     /organism="synthetic DNA construct"
                     /mol_type="other DNA"
     promoter        87..1265
                     /label=EF-1-alpha promoter
                     /note="strong constitutive promoter for human elongation
                     factor EF-1-alpha"
     intron          318..1256
                     /label=EF-1-alpha intron A
                     /note="intron upstream of the start codon of human
                     EF-1-alpha"
     primer_bind     1213..1233
                     /label=EF1a-F
                     /note="Human elongation factor-1a promoter, forward primer"
     CDS             1278..1877
                     /codon_start=1
                     /gene="pac from Streptomyces alboniger"
                     /product="puromycin N-acetyltransferase"
                     /label=PuroR
                     /note="confers resistance to puromycin"
                     /translation="MTEYKPTVRLATRDDVPRAVRTLAAAFADYPATRHTVDPDRHIER
                     VTELQELFLTRVGLDIGKVWVADDGAAVAVWTTPESVEAGAVFAEIGPRMAELSGSRLA
                     AQQQMEGLLAPHRPKEPAWFLATVGVSPDHQGKGLGSAVVLPGVEAAERAGVPAFLETS
                     APRNLPFYERLGFTVTADVEVPEGPRTWCMTRKPGA"
     primer_bind     complement(1278..1297)
                     /label=Puro-R
                     /note="Puromycin resistance gene, reverse primer. Also
                     called puro-variant-R"
     primer_bind     1774..1794
                     /label=Puro-F
                     /note="Puromycin resistance gene, forward primer"
     misc_feature    1893..2481
                     /label=WPRE
                     /note="woodchuck hepatitis virus posttranscriptional
                     regulatory element"
     primer_bind     complement(1946..1966)
                     /label=WPRE-R
                     /note="WPRE, reverse primer"
     CDS             complement(2364..2375)
                     /codon_start=1
                     /product="Factor Xa recognition and cleavage site"
                     /label=Factor Xa site
                     /translation="IEGR"
     LTR             2553..2786
                     /label=3' LTR (Delta-U3)
                     /note="self-inactivating 3' long terminal repeat (LTR) from
                     HIV-1"
     polyA_signal    2864..2985
                     /label=SV40 poly(A) signal
                     /note="SV40 polyadenylation signal"
     primer_bind     complement(2901..2920)
                     /label=SV40pA-R
                     /note="SV40 polyA, reverse primer"
     primer_bind     2955..2974
                     /label=EBV-rev
                     /note="SV40 polyA terminator, reverse primer"
     rep_origin      3025..3160
                     /label=SV40 ori
                     /note="SV40 origin of replication"
     primer_bind     3087..3106
                     /label=SV40pro-F
                     /note="SV40 promoter/origin, forward primer"
     primer_bind     complement(3180..3199)
                     /label=T7
                     /note="T7 promoter, forward primer"
     promoter        complement(3181..3199)
                     /label=T7 promoter
                     /note="promoter for bacteriophage T7 RNA polymerase"
     primer_bind     complement(3209..3226)
                     /label=M13 Forward
                     /note="In lacZ gene. Also called M13-F20 or M13 (-21)
                     Forward"
     primer_bind     complement(3209..3225)
                     /label=M13 fwd
                     /note="common sequencing primer, one of multiple similar
                     variants"
     primer_bind     complement(3218..3240)
                     /label=M13/pUC Forward
                     /note="In lacZ gene"
     rep_origin      3367..3822
                     /direction=RIGHT
                     /label=f1 ori
                     /note="f1 bacteriophage origin of replication; arrow
                     indicates direction of (+) strand synthesis"
     primer_bind     complement(3454..3473)
                     /label=F1ori-R
                     /note="F1 origin, reverse primer"
     primer_bind     3664..3685
                     /label=F1ori-F
                     /note="F1 origin, forward primer"
     promoter        3848..3952
                     /gene="bla"
                     /label=AmpR promoter
     CDS             3953..4813
                     /codon_start=1
                     /gene="bla"
                     /product="beta-lactamase"
                     /label=AmpR
                     /note="confers resistance to ampicillin, carbenicillin, and
                     related antibiotics"
                     /translation="MSIQHFRVALIPFFAAFCLPVFAHPETLVKVKDAEDQLGARVGYI
                     ELDLNSGKILESFRPEERFPMMSTFKVLLCGAVLSRIDAGQEQLGRRIHYSQNDLVEYS
                     PVTEKHLTDGMTVRELCSAAITMSDNTAANLLLTTIGGPKELTAFLHNMGDHVTRLDRW
                     EPELNEAIPNDERDTTMPVAMATTLRKLLTGELLTLASRQQLIDWMEADKVAGPLLRSA
                     LPAGWFIADKSGAGERGSRGIIAALGPDGKPSRIVVIYTTGSQATMDERNRQIAEIGAS
                     LIKHW"
     primer_bind     complement(4171..4190)
                     /label=Amp-R
                     /note="Ampicillin resistance gene, reverse primer"
     rep_origin      4984..5572
                     /direction=RIGHT
                     /label=ori
                     /note="high-copy-number ColE1/pMB1/pBR322/pUC origin of
                     replication"
     primer_bind     5473..5492
                     /label=pBR322ori-F
                     /note="pBR322 origin, forward primer"
     primer_bind     5726..5743
                     /label=L4440
                     /note="L4440 vector, forward primer"
     protein_bind    5860..5881
                     /label=CAP binding site
                     /bound_moiety="E. coli catabolite activator protein"
                     /note="CAP binding activates transcription in the presence
                     of cAMP."
     promoter        5896..5926
                     /label=lac promoter
                     /note="promoter for the E. coli lac operon"
     protein_bind    5934..5950
                     /label=lac operator
                     /bound_moiety="lac repressor encoded by lacI"
                     /note="The lac repressor binds to the lac operator to
                     inhibit transcription in E. coli. This inhibition can be
                     relieved by adding lactose or
                     isopropyl-beta-D-thiogalactopyranoside (IPTG)."
     primer_bind     5939..5961
                     /label=M13/pUC Reverse
                     /note="In lacZ gene"
     primer_bind     5958..5974
                     /label=M13 rev
                     /note="common sequencing primer, one of multiple similar
                     variants"
     primer_bind     5958..5974
                     /label=M13 Reverse
                     /note="In lacZ gene. Also called M13-rev"
     primer_bind     5993..6013
                     /label=T3
                     /note="T3 promoter, forward primer"
     promoter        5995..6013
                     /label=T3 promoter
                     /note="promoter for bacteriophage T3 RNA polymerase"
     promoter        6041..6267
                     /label=RSV promoter
                     /note="Rous sarcoma virus enhancer/promoter"
     LTR             6268..6448
                     /label=5' LTR (truncated)
                     /note="truncated 5' long terminal repeat (LTR) from HIV-1"
     misc_feature    6495..6620
                     /label=HIV-1 Psi
                     /note="packaging signal of human immunodeficiency virus
                     type 1"
     misc_feature    7113..7346
                     /label=RRE
                     /note="The Rev response element (RRE) of HIV-1 allows for
                     Rev-dependent mRNA export from the nucleus to the
                     cytoplasm."
     CDS             7531..7575
                     /codon_start=1
                     /product="antigenic peptide corresponding to amino acids
                     655 to 669 of the HIV envelope protein gp41 (Lutje Hulsik
                     et al., 2013)"
                     /label=gp41 peptide
                     /note="recognized by the 2H10 single-chain llama nanobody"
                     /translation="KNEQELLELDKWASL"
     promoter        7753..7993
                     /label=U6 promoter
                     /note="RNA polymerase III promoter for human U6 snRNA"
     primer_bind     7753..7773
                     /label=hU6-F
                     /note="Human U6 promoter, forward primer"
     primer_bind     7924..7943
                     /label=LKO.1 5'
                     /note="Human U6 promoter, forward primer"
     misc_RNA        8023..8098
                     /label=gRNA scaffold
                     /note="guide RNA scaffold for the Streptococcus pyogenes
                     CRISPR/Cas9 system"
     misc_feature    8154..8271
                     /label=cPPT/CTS
                     /note="central polypurine tract and central termination
                     sequence of HIV-1"
ORIGIN
        1 cccgggtgca aagatggata aagttttaaa cagagaggaa tctttgcagc taatggacct
       61 tctaggtctt gaaaggagtg ggaattggct ccggtgcccg tcagtgggca gagcgcacat
      121 cgcccacagt ccccgagaag ttggggggag gggtcggcaa ttgatccggt gcctagagaa
      181 ggtggcgcgg ggtaaactgg gaaagtgatg tcgtgtactg gctccgcctt tttcccgagg
      241 gtgggggaga accgtatata agtgcagtag tcgccgtgaa cgttcttttt cgcaacgggt
      301 ttgccgccag aacacaggta agtgccgtgt gtggttcccg cgggcctggc ctctttacgg
      361 gttatggccc ttgcgtgcct tgaattactt ccacctggct gcagtacgtg attcttgatc
      421 ccgagcttcg ggttggaagt gggtgggaga gttcgaggcc ttgcgcttaa ggagcccctt
      481 cgcctcgtgc ttgagttgag gcctggcctg ggcgctgggg ccgccgcgtg cgaatctggt
      541 ggcaccttcg cgcctgtctc gctgctttcg ataagtctct agccatttaa aatttttgat
      601 gacctgctgc gacgcttttt ttctggcaag atagtcttgt aaatgcgggc caagatctgc
      661 acactggtat ttcggttttt ggggccgcgg gcggcgacgg ggcccgtgcg tcccagcgca
      721 catgttcggc gaggcggggc ctgcgagcgc ggccaccgag aatcggacgg gggtagtctc
      781 aagctggccg gcctgctctg gtgcctggcc tcgcgccgcc gtgtatcgcc ccgccctggg
      841 cggcaaggct ggcccggtcg gcaccagttg cgtgagcgga aagatggccg cttcccggcc
      901 ctgctgcagg gagctcaaaa tggaggacgc ggcgctcggg agagcgggcg ggtgagtcac
      961 ccacacaaag gaaaagggcc tttccgtcct cagccgtcgc ttcatgtgac tccacggagt
     1021 accgggcgcc gtccaggcac ctcgattagt tctcgagctt ttggagtacg tcgtctttag
     1081 gttgggggga ggggttttat gcgatggagt ttccccacac tgagtgggtg gagactgaag
     1141 ttaggccagc ttggcacttg atgtaattct ccttggaatt tgcccttttt gagtttggat
     1201 cttggttcat tctcaagcct cagacagtgg ttcaaagttt ttttcttcca tttcaggtgt
     1261 cgtgacgtac ggccaccatg accgagtaca agcccacggt gcgcctcgcc acccgcgacg
     1321 acgtccccag ggccgtacgc accctcgccg ccgcgttcgc cgactacccc gccacgcgcc
     1381 acaccgtcga tccggaccgc cacatcgagc gggtcaccga gctgcaagaa ctcttcctca
     1441 cgcgcgtcgg gctcgacatc ggcaaggtgt gggtcgcgga cgacggcgcc gccgtggcgg
     1501 tctggaccac gccggagagc gtcgaagcgg gggcggtgtt cgccgagatc ggcccgcgca
     1561 tggccgagtt gagcggttcc cggctggccg cgcagcaaca gatggaaggc ctcctggcgc
     1621 cgcaccggcc caaggagccc gcgtggttcc tggccaccgt cggagtctcg cccgaccacc
     1681 agggcaaggg tctgggcagc gccgtcgtgc tccccggagt ggaggcggcc gagcgcgccg
     1741 gggtgcccgc cttcctggag acctccgcgc cccgcaacct ccccttctac gagcggctcg
     1801 gcttcaccgt caccgccgac gtcgaggtgc ccgaaggacc gcgcacctgg tgcatgaccc
     1861 gcaagcccgg tgcctgaacg cgttaagtcg acaatcaacc tctggattac aaaatttgtg
     1921 aaagattgac tggtattctt aactatgttg ctccttttac gctatgtgga tacgctgctt
     1981 taatgccttt gtatcatgct attgcttccc gtatggcttt cattttctcc tccttgtata
     2041 aatcctggtt gctgtctctt tatgaggagt tgtggcccgt tgtcaggcaa cgtggcgtgg
     2101 tgtgcactgt gtttgctgac gcaaccccca ctggttgggg cattgccacc acctgtcagc
     2161 tcctttccgg gactttcgct ttccccctcc ctattgccac ggcggaactc atcgccgcct
     2221 gccttgcccg ctgctggaca ggggctcggc tgttgggcac tgacaattcc gtggtgttgt
     2281 cggggaaatc atcgtccttt ccttggctgc tcgcctgtgt tgccacctgg attctgcgcg
     2341 ggacgtcctt ctgctacgtc ccttcggccc tcaatccagc ggaccttcct tcccgcggcc
     2401 tgctgccggc tctgcggcct cttccgcgtc ttcgccttcg ccctcagacg agtcggatct
     2461 ccctttgggc cgcctccccg cgtcgacttt aagaccaatg acttacaagg cagctgtaga
     2521 tcttagccac tttttaaaag aaaagggggg actggaaggg ctaattcact cccaacgaag
     2581 acaagatctg ctttttgctt gtactgggtc tctctggtta gaccagatct gagcctggga
     2641 gctctctggc taactaggga acccactgct taagcctcaa taaagcttgc cttgagtgct
     2701 tcaagtagtg tgtgcccgtc tgttgtgtga ctctggtaac tagagatccc tcagaccctt
     2761 ttagtcagtg tggaaaatct ctagcagtac gtatagtagt tcatgtcatc ttattattca
     2821 gtatttataa cttgcaaaga aatgaatatc agagagtgag aggaacttgt ttattgcagc
     2881 ttataatggt tacaaataaa gcaatagcat cacaaatttc acaaataaag catttttttc
     2941 actgcattct agttgtggtt tgtccaaact catcaatgta tcttatcatg tctggctcta
     3001 gctatcccgc ccctaactcc gcccatcccg cccctaactc cgcccagttc cgcccattct
     3061 ccgccccatg gctgactaat tttttttatt tatgcagagg ccgaggccgc ctcggcctct
     3121 gagctattcc agaagtagtg aggaggcttt tttggaggcc tagggacgta cccaattcgc
     3181 cctatagtga gtcgtattac gcgcgctcac tggccgtcgt tttacaacgt cgtgactggg
     3241 aaaaccctgg cgttacccaa cttaatcgcc ttgcagcaca tccccctttc gccagctggc
     3301 gtaatagcga agaggcccgc accgatcgcc cttcccaaca gttgcgcagc ctgaatggcg
     3361 aatgggnnnn nnnnnnnnnn nnnnnnnnnn nnnnnnnnnn nnnnnnnnnn nnnnnnnnnn
     3421 nnnnnnnnnn nnnnnnnnnn nnnnnnnnnn nnnnnnnnnn nnnnnnnnnn nnnnnnnnnn
     3481 nnnnnnnnnn cnnnnnnnnn nnnnnnnnnn nnnnnnnnnn nnnnnnnnnn nnnnnnnnnn
     3541 nnnnnnnnnn nnnnnnnnnn nnnnnnnnnn nnnnnnnnnn nnannnnnnn nnnnnnnnnn
     3601 nnnnnnnnnn nnnnnnnnnn nnnnnnnnnn nncctttgac gttggagtcc acgttcttta
     3661 atagtggact cttgttccaa actggaacaa cactcaaccc tatctcggtc tattcttttg
     3721 atttataagg gattttgccg atttcggcct attggttaaa aaatgagctg atttaacaaa
     3781 aatttaacgc gaattttaac aaaatattaa cgcttacaat ttaggtggca cttttcgggg
     3841 aaatgtgcgc ggaaccccta tttgtttatt tttctaaata cattcaaata tgtatccgct
     3901 catgagacaa taaccctgat aaatgcttca ataatattga aaaaggaaga gtatgagtat
     3961 tcaacatttc cgtgtcgccc ttattccctt ttttgcggca ttttgccttc ctgtttttgc
     4021 tcacccagaa acgctggtga aagtaaaaga tgctgaagat cagttgggtg cacgagtggg
     4081 ttacatcgaa ctggatctca acagcggtaa gatccttgag agttttcgcc ccgaagaacg
     4141 ttttccaatg atgagcactt ttaaagttct gctatgtggc gcggtattat cccgtattga
     4201 cgccgggcaa gagcaactcg gtcgccgcat acactattct cagaatgact tggttgagta
     4261 ctcaccagtc acagaaaagc atcttacgga tggcatgaca gtaagagaat tatgcagtgc
     4321 tgccataacc atgagtgata acactgcggc caacttactt ctgacaacga tcggaggacc
     4381 gaaggagcta accgcttttt tgcacaacat gggggatcat gtaactcgcc ttgatcgttg
     4441 ggaaccggag ctgaatgaag ccataccaaa cgacgagcgt gacaccacga tgcctgtagc
     4501 aatggcaaca acgttgcgca aactattaac tggcgaacta cttactctag cttcccggca
     4561 acaattaata gactggatgg aggcggataa agttgcagga ccacttctgc gctcggccct
     4621 tccggctggc tggtttattg ctgataaatc tggagccggt gagcgtgggt ctcgcggtat
     4681 cattgcagca ctggggccag atggtaagcc ctcccgtatc gtagttatct acacgacggg
     4741 gagtcaggca actatggatg aacgaaatag acagatcgct gagataggtg cctcactgat
     4801 taagcattgg taactgtcag accaagttta ctcatatata ctttagattg atttaaaact
     4861 tcatttttaa tttaaaagga tctaggtgaa gatccttttt gataatctca tgaccaaaat
     4921 cccttaacgt gagttttcgt tccactgagc gtcagacccc gtagaaaaga tcaaaggatc
     4981 ttcttgagat cctttttttc tgcgcgtaat ctgctgcttg caaacaaaaa aaccaccgct
     5041 accagcggtg gtttgtttgc cggatcaaga gctaccaact ctttttccga aggtaactgg
     5101 cttcagcaga gcgcagatac caaatactgt tcttctagtg tagccgtagt taggccacca
     5161 cttcaagaac tctgtagcac cgcctacata cctcgctctg ctaatcctgt taccagtggc
     5221 tgctgccagt ggcgataagt cgtgtcttac cgggttggac tcaagacgat agttaccgga
     5281 taaggcgcag cggtcgggct gaacgggggg ttcgtgcaca cagcccagct tggagcgaac
     5341 gacctacacc gaactgagat acctacagcg tgagctatga gaaagcgcca cgcttcccga
     5401 agggagaaag gcggacaggt atccggtaag cggcagggtc ggaacaggag agcgcacgag
     5461 ggagcttcca gggggaaacg cctggtatct ttatagtcct gtcgggtttc gccacctctg
     5521 acttgagcgt cgatttttgt gatgctcgtc aggggggcgg agcctatgga aaaacgccag
     5581 caacgcggcc tttttacggt tcctggcctt ttgctggcct tttgctcaca tgttctttcc
     5641 tgcgttatcc cctgattctg tggataaccg tattaccgcc tttgagtgag ctgataccgc
     5701 tcgccgcagc cgaacgaccg agcgcagcga gtcagtgagc gaggaagcgg aagagcgccc
     5761 aatacgcaaa ccgcctctcc ccgcgcgttg gccgattcat taatgcagct ggcacgacag
     5821 gtttcccgac tggaaagcgg gcagtgagcg caacgcaatt aatgtgagtt agctcactca
     5881 ttaggcaccc caggctttac actttatgct tccggctcgt atgttgtgtg gaattgtgag
     5941 cggataacaa tttcacacag gaaacagcta tgaccatgat tacgccaagc gcgcaattaa
     6001 ccctcactaa agggaacaaa agctggagct gcaagcttaa tgtagtctta tgcaatactc
     6061 ttgtagtctt gcaacatggt aacgatgagt tagcaacatg ccttacaagg agagaaaaag
     6121 caccgtgcat gccgattggt ggaagtaagg tggtacgatc gtgccttatt aggaaggcaa
     6181 cagacgggtc tgacatggat tggacgaacc actgaattgc cgcattgcag agatattgta
     6241 tttaagtgcc tagctcgata cataaacggg tctctctggt tagaccagat ctgagcctgg
     6301 gagctctctg gctaactagg gaacccactg cttaagcctc aataaagctt gccttgagtg
     6361 cttcaagtag tgtgtgcccg tctgttgtgt gactctggta actagagatc cctcagaccc
     6421 ttttagtcag tgtggaaaat ctctagcagt ggcgcccgaa cagggacttg aaagcgaaag
     6481 ggaaaccaga ggagctctct cgacgcagga ctcggcttgc tgaagcgcgc acggcaagag
     6541 gcgaggggcg gcgactggtg agtacgccaa aaattttgac tagcggaggc tagaaggaga
     6601 gagatgggtg cgagagcgtc agtattaagc gggggagaat tagatcgcga tgggaaaaaa
     6661 ttcggttaag gccaggggga aagaaaaaat ataaattaaa acatatagta tgggcaagca
     6721 gggagctaga acgattcgca gttaatcctg gcctgttaga aacatcagaa ggctgtagac
     6781 aaatactggg acagctacaa ccatcccttc agacaggatc agaagaactt agatcattat
     6841 ataatacagt agcaaccctc tattgtgtgc atcaaaggat agagataaaa gacaccaagg
     6901 aagctttaga caagatagag gaagagcaaa acaaaagtaa gaccaccgca cagcaagcgg
     6961 ccgctgatct tcagacctgg aggaggagat atgagggaca attggagaag tgaattatat
     7021 aaatataaag tagtaaaaat tgaaccatta ggagtagcac ccaccaaggc aaagagaaga
     7081 gtggtgcaga gagaaaaaag agcagtggga ataggagctt tgttccttgg gttcttggga
     7141 gcagcaggaa gcactatggg cgcagcgtca atgacgctga cggtacaggc cagacaatta
     7201 ttgtctggta tagtgcagca gcagaacaat ttgctgaggg ctattgaggc gcaacagcat
     7261 ctgttgcaac tcacagtctg gggcatcaag cagctccagg caagaatcct ggctgtggaa
     7321 agatacctaa aggatcaaca gctcctgggg atttggggtt gctctggaaa actcatttgc
     7381 accactgctg tgccttggaa tgctagttgg agtaataaat ctctggaaca gatttggaat
     7441 cacacgacct ggatggagtg ggacagagaa attaacaatt acacaagctt aatacactcc
     7501 ttaattgaag aatcgcaaaa ccagcaagaa aagaatgaac aagaattatt ggaattagat
     7561 aaatgggcaa gtttgtggaa ttggtttaac ataacaaatt ggctgtggta tataaaatta
     7621 ttcataatga tagtaggagg cttggtaggt ttaagaatag tttttgctgt actttctata
     7681 gtgaatagag ttaggcaggg atattcacca ttatcgtttc agacccacct cccaaccccg
     7741 aggggaccca gagagggcct atttcccatg attccttcat atttgcatat acgatacaag
     7801 gctgttagag agataattag aattaatttg actgtaaaca caaagatatt agtacaaaat
     7861 acgtgacgta gaaagtaata atttcttggg tagtttgcag ttttaaaatt atgttttaaa
     7921 atggactatc atatgcttac cgtaacttga aagtatttcg atttcttggc tttatatatc
     7981 ttgtggaaag gacgaaacac cggttcagtg gaaagcgact gggttttaga gctagaaata
     8041 gcaagttaaa ataaggctag tccgttatca acttgaaaaa gtggcaccga gtcggtgctt
     8101 ttttaagctt ggcgtaacta gatcttgaga caaatggcag tattcatcca caattttaaa
     8161 agaaaagggg ggattggggg gtacagtgca ggggaaagaa tagtagacat aatagcaaca
     8221 gacatacaaa ctaaagaatt acaaaaacaa attacaaaaa ttcaaaattt tcgggtttat
     8281 tacagggaca gcagagatcc actttggcgc cggctcgagg ggg
//
