>Addgene plasmid #75584 | TNK2 gRNA (BRDN0001149049) | depositor partial sequence | sequence record 143044 | Target Sequence
GTTCAGTGGAAAGCGACTGG
