>Addgene plasmid #75584 | TNK2 gRNA (BRDN0001149049) | addgene partial sequence | sequence record 184163 | hU6-F
GAAAGTAATAATTTCTTGGGTAGTTTGCAGTTTTAAAATTATGTTTTAAAATGGACTATCATATGCTTAC
CGTAACTTGAAAGTATTTCGATTTCTTGGCTTTATATATCTTGTGGAAAGGACGAAACACCGGTTCAGTG
GAAAGCGACTGGGTTTTAGAGCTAGAAATAGCAAGTTAAAATAAGGCTAGTCCGTTATCAACTTGAAAAA
GTGGCACCGAGTCGGTGCTTTTTTAAGCTTGGCGTAACTAGATCTTGAGACAAATGGCAGTATTCATCCA
CAATTTTAAAAGAAAAGGGGGGATTGGGGGGTACAGTGCAGGGGAAAGAATAGTAGACATAATAGCAACA
GACATACAAACTAAAGAATTACAAAAACAAATTACAAAAATTCAAAATTTTCGGGTTTATTACAGGGACA
GCAGAGATCCACTTTGGCGCCGGCTCGAGGGGGCCCGGGTGCAAAGATGGATAAAGTTTTAAACAGAGAG
GAATCTTTGCAGCTAATGGACCTTCTAGGTCTTGAAAGGAGTGGGAATTGGCTCCGGTGCCCGTCAGTGG
GCAGAGCGCA
